Addgene plasmid #142801: TFORF1474
Purpose: Lentiviral vector for overexpressing transcription factor ORFs with unique 24-bp barcodes. Barcodes facilitate identification of transcription factors in pooled screens.
Depositing lab: Feng Zhang. Depositing organization: Broad Institute. Publication: A transcription factor atlas of directed differentiation. Joung J, Ma S, Tay T, Geiger-Schuller KR, Kirchgatterer PC, Verdine VK, Guo B, Arias-Garcia MA, Allen WE, Singh A, Kuksenko O, Abudayyeh OO, Gootenberg JS, Fu Z, Macrae RK, Buenrostro JD, Regev A, Zhang F. Cell. 2023 Jan 5;186(1):209-229.e26. doi: 10.1016/j.cell.2022.11.026. PubMed 36608654.
Backbone
  Vector backbone: pLX_TRC317
  Backbone manufacturer: Broad Institute Genetic Perturbation Platform
  Backbone size w/o insert (bp): 8264
  Vector type: Mammalian Expression, Lentiviral
  Selectable markers: Puromycin
Growth in bacteria
  Bacterial resistance: Ampicillin, 100 μg/mL
  Growth temperature: 30°C
  Growth strain: NEB Stable
  Copy number: High Copy
Gene/Insert
  Gene/Insert name: LIN54
  Species: H. sapiens (human)
  Insert size (bp): 2351
  Entrez Gene: LIN54 (a.k.a. CXCDC1, JC8.6, MIP120, TCX1)
  Promoter: EF1a
  Cloning method: Unknown
  Sequencing primers: 5′ GGGTGGAGACTGAAGTTAGGCCAG; 3′ CACATAGCGTAAAAGGAGCAACATAG
Terms and licenses: Academic/Nonprofit Terms; Industry Terms: Not Available to Industry
Depositor comments: NM_194282,XM_006714081,XM_005262750,ENST00000340417,ENST00000505397 . The transcription factor ORF portion of this plasmid was synthesized by Genewiz. Please test multiple small colonies in case of plasmid recombination. To make this collection available in a timely manner, a portion of this collection was not fully sequenced by Addgene. If an Addgene verified full plasmid sequence is not available, please contact us prior to placing an order to request the full sequence.
How to cite: TFORF1474 was a gift from Feng Zhang (Addgene plasmid # 142801 ; http://n2t.net/addgene:142801 ; RRID:Addgene_142801)
