[The description below was written by a language model from this plasmid's Addgene catalogue record and pLannotate feature annotations shown in this document.]
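Description:
TFORF1474 is a lentiviral mammalian expression plasmid built on the pLX_TRC317 backbone and carrying the human LIN54 open reading frame. It is one member of a barcoded transcription factor ORF collection. It is propagated in E. coli through a high-copy ColE1/pUC-type origin with ampicillin selection (AmpR), and it also contains an f1 origin and remnants of a lac/T7/T3 cloning region. The depositor notes that the plasmid can recombine, as is common for LTR-containing vectors. The sequenced record is 10,615 nt, consistent with the stated backbone and insert sizes.

The viral portion has a third-generation, self-inactivating layout. An RSV promoter drives a truncated HIV-1 5' LTR, followed by the Ψ packaging signal with a partial gag sequence, the Rev response element, a cPPT/CTS, WPRE and a ΔU3 3' LTR, with an SV40 polyadenylation signal downstream. Two expression units lie between the LTRs. An SV40 early promoter/origin region precedes the puromycin N-acetyltransferase gene, allowing selection of transduced cells. A full EF-1α promoter then drives constitutive expression of LIN54, a component of the DREAM complex that regulates cell-cycle genes. The WPRE downstream of the ORF enhances transcript stability and expression.

According to the record, each construct in the collection carries a unique 24-bp barcode. The feature table does not annotate it, so its position cannot be stated, although a short U6-like fragment sits between the ORF and WPRE. The barcode identifies which transcription factor was delivered, so the construct suits pooled overexpression screens such as studies of directed differentiation.
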