Features (pLannotate 1.2.2; 31 found; start..end, strand, type, name):
      5..231     +  promoter       RSV promoter: Rous sarcoma virus enhancer/promoter
    232..412     +  LTR            5' LTR (truncated): truncated 5' long terminal repeat (LTR) from HIV-1
    459..584     +  misc_feature   HIV-1 Ψ: packaging signal of human immunodeficiency virus type 1
    568..931     +  CDS            HIV-1 gag (fragment): gag protein from human immunodeficiency virus 1; gag
   1077..1310    +  misc_feature   RRE: The Rev response element (RRE) of HIV-1 allows for Rev-dependent mRNA export from the nucleus to the cytoplasm.
   1687..1713    +  CDS            Rev (fragment): human immunodeficiency virus 1 (HIV-1) Rev protein; rev; enhances nuclear export of unspliced and incompletely spliced viral mRNAs
   1720..1743    +  promoter       SV40 promoter (fragment): SV40 early promoter
   1744..1815    +  promoter       SV40 promoter (fragment): SV40 enhancer and early promoter
   1839..1974    +  rep_origin     SV40 ori: SV40 origin of replication
   2020..2616    +  CDS            PuroR (fragment): puromycin N-acetyltransferase; pac from Streptomyces; confers resistance to puromycin
   2665..2782    +  misc_feature   cPPT/CTS: central polypurine tract and central termination sequence of HIV-1
   2847..2913    +  CDS            small t antigen (fragment): SV40 (simian virus 40) small t antigen
   2920..4098    +  promoter       EF-1α promoter: strong constitutive promoter for human elongation factor EF-1α
   4115..6361    +  CDS            LIN54: LIN54_HUMAN - Also known as CXCDC1, KIAA2037. Experimental evidence at protein level: Swiss-Prot protein existence level 1. Component of the DREAM complex, a multiprotein complex that can both act as a transcription activator or repressor depending on the context (PubMed:17671431, PubMed:17531812). In G0 phase, the complex binds to more than 800 promoters and is required for repression of E2F target genes (PubMed:17671431, PubMed:17531812). In S phase, the complex selectively binds to the promoters of G2/M genes whose products are required for mitosis and participates in their cell cycle depen
   6377..6430    +  promoter       U6 promoter (fragment): RNA polymerase III promoter for human U6 snRNA
   6472..7060    +  misc_feature   WPRE: woodchuck hepatitis virus posttranscriptional regulatory element
   7111..7130    +  misc_feature   cPPT/CTS (fragment): central polypurine tract and central termination sequence of HIV-1
   7132..7365    +  LTR            3' LTR (ΔU3): self-inactivating 3' long terminal repeat (LTR) from HIV-1
   7443..7564    +  polyA_signal   SV40 poly(A) signal: SV40 polyadenylation signal
   7604..7739    +  rep_origin     SV40 ori: SV40 origin of replication
   7760..7778    -  promoter       T7 promoter: promoter for bacteriophage T7 RNA polymerase
   7786..7941    +  CDS            lacZα (fragment): LacZα fragment of β-galactosidase; lacZ fragment
   7946..8374    +  rep_origin     f1 ori (sequence partly withheld): f1 bacteriophage origin of replication; arrow indicates direction of (+) strand synthesis
   8427..8531    +  promoter       AmpR promoter: bla
   8532..9392    +  CDS            AmpR: β-lactamase; bla; confers resistance to ampicillin, carbenicillin, and related antibiotics
   9563..10151   +  rep_origin     ori: high-copy-number ColE1/pMB1/pBR322/pUC origin of replication
  10334..10426   +  CDS            lacI (fragment): lac repressor; lacI; The lac repressor binds to the lac operator to inhibit transcription in E. coli. This inhibition can be relieved by adding lactose or isopropyl-β-D-thiogalactopyranoside (IPTG).
  10439..10460   +  protein_bind   CAP binding site: CAP binding activates transcription in the presence of cAMP. E. coli catabolite activator protein
  10475..10505   +  promoter       lac promoter: promoter for the E. coli lac operon
  10513..10529   +  protein_bind   lac operator: The lac repressor binds to the lac operator to inhibit transcription in E. coli. This inhibition can be relieved by adding lactose or isopropyl-β-D-thiogalactopyranoside (IPTG). lac repressor encoded by lacI
  10574..10592   +  promoter       T3 promoter: promoter for bacteriophage T3 RNA polymerase
>Addgene plasmid #142801 | TFORF1474 | addgene full sequence | sequence record 462901 | Addgene NGS Result
TTAATGTAGTCTTATGCAATACTCTTGTAGTCTTGCAACATGGTAACGATGAGTTAGCAACATGCCTTAC
AAGGAGAGAAAAAGCACCGTGCATGCCGATTGGTGGAAGTAAGGTGGTACGATCGTGCCTTATTAGGAAG
GCAACAGACGGGTCTGACATGGATTGGACGAACCACTGAATTGCCGCATTGCAGAGATATTGTATTTAAG
TGCCTAGCTCGATACATAAACGGGTCTCTCTGGTTAGACCAGATCTGAGCCTGGGAGCTCTCTGGCTAAC
TAGGGAACCCACTGCTTAAGCCTCAATAAAGCTTGCCTTGAGTGCTTCAAGTAGTGTGTGCCCGTCTGTT
GTGTGACTCTGGTAACTAGAGATCCCTCAGACCCTTTTAGTCAGTGTGGAAAATCTCTAGCAGTGGCGCC
CGAACAGGGACTTGAAAGCGAAAGGGAAACCAGAGGAGCTCTCTCGACGCAGGACTCGGCTTGCTGAAGC
GCGCACGGCAAGAGGCGAGGGGCGGCGACTGGTGAGTACGCCAAAAATTTTGACTAGCGGAGGCTAGAAG
GAGAGAGATGGGTGCGAGAGCGTCAGTATTAAGCGGGGGAGAATTAGATCGCGATGGGAAAAAATTCGGT
TAAGGCCAGGGGGAAAGAAAAAATATAAATTAAAACATATAGTATGGGCAAGCAGGGAGCTAGAACGATT
CGCAGTTAATCCTGGCCTGTTAGAAACATCAGAAGGCTGTAGACAAATACTGGGACAGCTACAACCATCC
CTTCAGACAGGATCAGAAGAACTTAGATCATTATATAATACAGTAGCAACCCTCTATTGTGTGCATCAAA
GGATAGAGATAAAAGACACCAAGGAAGCTTTAGACAAGATAGAGGAAGAGCAAAACAAAAGTAAGACCAC
CGCACAGCAAGCGGCCGCTGATCTTCAGACCTGGAGGAGGAGATATGAGGGACAATTGGAGAAGTGAATT
ATATAAATATAAAGTAGTAAAAATTGAACCATTAGGAGTAGCACCCACCAAGGCAAAGAGAAGAGTGGTG
CAGAGAGAAAAAAGAGCAGTGGGAATAGGAGCTTTGTTCCTTGGGTTCTTGGGAGCAGCAGGAAGCACTA
TGGGCGCAGCGTCAATGACGCTGACGGTACAGGCCAGACAATTATTGTCTGGTATAGTGCAGCAGCAGAA
CAATTTGCTGAGGGCTATTGAGGCGCAACAGCATCTGTTGCAACTCACAGTCTGGGGCATCAAGCAGCTC
CAGGCAAGAATCCTGGCTGTGGAAAGATACCTAAAGGATCAACAGCTCCTGGGGATTTGGGGTTGCTCTG
GAAAACTCATTTGCACCACTGCTGTGCCTTGGAATGCTAGTTGGAGTAATAAATCTCTGGAACAGATTTG
GAATCACACGACCTGGATGGAGTGGGACAGAGAAATTAACAATTACACAAGCTTAATACACTCCTTAATT
GAAGAATCGCAAAACCAGCAAGAAAAGAATGAACAAGAATTATTGGAATTAGATAAATGGGCAAGTTTGT
GGAATTGGTTTAACATAACAAATTGGCTGTGGTATATAAAATTATTCATAATGATAGTAGGAGGCTTGGT
AGGTTTAAGAATAGTTTTTGCTGTACTTTCTATAGTGAATAGAGTTAGGCAGGGATATTCACCATTATCG
TTTCAGACCCACCTCCCAACCCCGAGGGGACCCATGCATTGCATCTCAATTAGTCAGCAACCAGGTGTGG
AAAGTCCCCAGGCTCCCCAGCAGGCAGAAGTATGCAAAGCATGCGTCTCAATTAGTCAGCAACCATAGTC
CCGCCCCTAACTCCGCCCATCCCGCCCCTAACTCCGCCCAGTTCCGCCCATTCTCCGCCCCATGGCTGAC
TAATTTTTTTTATTTATGCAGAGGCCGAGGCCGCCTCGGCCTCTGAGCTATTCCAGAAGTAGTGAGGAGG
CTTTTTTGGAGGCCTAGGCTTTTGCAAAAAGCTTTCTAGAGGTACCACCGGAGCTTACCATGACCGAGTA
CAAGCCCACGGTGCGCCTCGCCACCCGCGACGACGTCCCCAGGGCCGTACGCACCCTCGCCGCCGCGTTC
GCCGACTACCCCGCCACGCGCCACACCGTCGATCCGGACCGCCACATCGAGCGGGTCACCGAGCTGCAAG
AACTCTTCCTCACGCGCGTCGGGCTCGACATCGGCAAGGTGTGGGTCGCGGACGACGGCGCCGCCGTGGC
GGTCTGGACCACGCCGGAGAGCGTCGAAGCGGGGGCGGTGTTCGCCGAGATCGGCCCGCGCATGGCCGAG
TTGAGCGGTTCCCGGCTGGCCGCGCAGCAACAGATGGAAGGCCTCCTGGCGCCGCACCGGCCCAAGGAGC
CCGCGTGGTTCCTGGCCACCGTCGGCGTCTCGCCCGACCACCAGGGCAAGGGTCTGGGCAGCGCCGTCGT
GCTCCCCGGAGTGGAGGCGGCCGAGCGCGCCGGGGTGCCCGCCTTCCTGGAGACCTCCGCGCCCCGCAAC
CTCCCCTTCTACGAGCGGCTCGGCTTCACCGTCACCGCCGACGTCGAGGTGCCCGAAGGACCGCGCACCT
GGTGCATGACCCGCAAGCCCGGTGCCAGTTAACGAATTCTAGATCTTGAGACAAATGGCAGTATTCATCC
ACAATTTTAAAAGAAAAGGGGGGATTGGGGGGTACAGTGCAGGGGAAAGAATAGTAGACATAATAGCAAC
AGACATACAAACTAAAGAATTACAAAAACAAATTACAAAAATTCAAAATTTTCGGGTTTATTACAGGGAC
AGCAGAGATCCACTTTGGCGCCGGCTCGAGGCCTGCAGGTGCAAAGATGGATAAAGTTTTAAACAGAGAG
GAATCTTTGCAGCTAATGGACCTTCTAGGTCTTGAAAGGAGTGGGAATTGGCTCCGGTGCCCGTCAGTGG
GCAGAGCGCACATCGCCCACAGTCCCCGAGAAGTTGGGGGGAGGGGTCGGCAATTGAACCGGTGCCTAGA
GAAGGTGGCGCGGGGTAAACTGGGAAAGTGATGTCGTGTACTGGCTCCGCCTTTTTCCCGAGGGTGGGGG
AGAACCGTATATAAGTGCAGTAGTCGCCGTGAACGTTCTTTTTCGCAACGGGTTTGCCGCCAGAACACAG
GTAAGTGCCGTGTGTGGTTCCCGCGGGCCTGGCCTCTTTACGGGTTATGGCCCTTGCGTGCCTTGAATTA
CTTCCACCTGGCTGCAGTACGTGATTCTTGATCCCGAGCTTCGGGTTGGAAGTGGGTGGGAGAGTTCGAG
GCCTTGCGCTTAAGGAGCCCCTTCGCCTCGTGCTTGAGTTGAGGCCTGGCCTGGGCGCTGGGGCCGCCGC
GTGCGAATCTGGTGGCACCTTCGCGCCTGTCTCGCTGCTTTCGATAAGTCTCTAGCCATTTAAAATTTTT
GATGACCTGCTGCGACGCTTTTTTTCTGGCAAGATAGTCTTGTAAATGCGGGCCAAGATCTGCACACTGG
TATTTCGGTTTTTGGGGCCGCGGGCGGCGACGGGGCCCGTGCGTCCCAGCGCACATGTTCGGCGAGGCGG
GGCCTGCGAGCGCGGCCACCGAGAATCGGACGGGGGTAGTCTCAAGCTGGCCGGCCTGCTCTGGTGCCTG
GCCTCGCGCCGCCGTGTATCGCCCCGCCCTGGGCGGCAAGGCTGGCCCGGTCGGCACCAGTTGCGTGAGC
GGAAAGATGGCCGCTTCCCGGCCCTGCTGCAGGGAGCTCAAAATGGAGGACGCGGCGCTCGGGAGAGCGG
GCGGGTGAGTCACCCACACAAAGGAAAAGGGCCTTTCCGTCCTCAGCCGTCGCTTCATGTGACTCCACGG
AGTACCGGGCGCCGTCCAGGCACCTCGATTAGTTCTCGAGCTTTTGGAGTACGTCGTCTTTAGGTTGGGG
GGAGGGGTTTTATGCGATGGAGTTTCCCCACACTGAGTGGGTGGAGACTGAAGTTAGGCCAGCTTGGCAC
TTGATGTAATTCTCCTTGGAATTTGCCCTTTTTGAGTTTGGATCTTGGTTCATTCTCAAGCCTCAGACAG
TGGTTCAAAGTTTTTTTCTTCCATTTCAGGTGTCGTGAGGCTAGCACCGCCACCATGGAGGTGGTGCCAG
CTGAGGTGAATAGTTTGCTTCCAGAGGAAATAATGGACACTGGTATAACTTTAGTGGATGATGATAGTAT
TGAGGCTGTTATTGTTTCATCCCCAATTCCCATGGAGACAGAACTGGAAGAAATTGTCAACATAAATTCT
ACTGGTGACTCTACAGCCACGCCCATTTCCACGGAACCAATCACAGTGTACAGTAACCACACTAACCAAG
TTGCAGTGAATACCACAATTACTAAAGCAGATTCTAATACCACAGTGAAACCAGCTTTTCCAAGTGGCCT
TCAAAAACTTGGTGCTCAGACTCCTGTGACTATATCAGCCAATCAGATTATTTTAAACAAAGTATCACAG
ACATCTGATCTTAAACTTGGCAATCAGACCCTTAAACCAGATGGACAGAAGTTAATTTTAACAACTTTGG
GCAAGTCTGGTTCACCAATTGTTTTAGCACTACCCCATAGCCAACTACCCCAGGCTCAGAAAGTTACAAC
TCAGGCCCAGTCAGGAGATGCTAAGTTACCACCGCAGCAAATTAAAGTAGTTACCATTGGAGGGAGGCCA
GAGGTGAAACCTGTCATTGGTGTCTCAGCATTGACCCCAGGAAGTCAACTGATTAATACTACAACTCAGC
CCTCTGTGTTACAGACCCAACAGTTAAAAACAGTACAGATTGCTAAGAAGCCTCGAACGCCAACCTCTGG
TCCAGTAATCACGAAGCTGATCTTTGCAAAACCAATTAATAGTAAAGCAGTTACAGGACAGACAACTCAA
GTTTCACCACCAGTTATTGCAGGTAGGGTTCTTTCACAGTCTACTCCCGGAACTCCATCAAAGACCATAA
CAATATCTGAAAGTGGTGTTATTGGATCAACTTTAAATTCTACAACACAGACACCAAATAAAATAGCCAT
CTCACCTTTGAAATCGCCAAATAAGGCAGTGAAATCAACTGTGCAGACCATCACTGTTGGAGGAGTGAGC
ACATCACAGTTTAAGACAATTATTCCTCTGGCAACTGCTCCCAATGTCCAGCAGATTCAAGTGCCTGGAA
GCAAGTTTCATTATGTCCGACTTGTTACTGCCACATCAGCCAGTAGCTCAACCCAGCCAGTTAGTCAGAA
TCCCAGTACAAACACTCAGCCTCTTCAGCAAGCAAAGCCAGTGGTTGTTAATACAACCCCAGTGCGGATG
TCAGTTCCAATTGTCTCAGCTCAGGCTGTCAAACAAGTTGTTCCAAAACCAATCAATCCAACTTCACAAA
TAGTAACTACTAGCCAGCCACAGCAACGGCTTATCATGCCTGCCACACCACTGCCACAGATCCAGCCCAA
CCTCACTAACCTGCCACCAGGCACTGTCCTGGCACCAGCTCCGGGAACAGGGAATGTGGGTTATGCAGTG
CTTCCAGCTCAGTATGTTACTCAGCTACAGCAGTCTTCATATGTATCAATAGCAAGCAACTCTACCTTTA
CTGGAACATCTGGTATCCAGACCCAGGCACGGCTTCCATTCAATGGCATAATCCCATCAGAGTCGGCCAG
TCGGCCCCGAAAGCCCTGTAATTGTACAAAATCACTGTGTTTGAAATTGTATTGTGATTGCTTTGCAAAT
GGTGAATTTTGCAACAACTGCAATTGTACTAATTGTTACAACAATTTGGAACATGAAAATGAAAGGCAAA
AAGCAATAAAGGCATGCCTTGACAGAAATCCAGAAGCCTTTAAGCCTAAGATAGGGAAAGGAAAGGAGGG
AGAATCTGATCGACGTCATAGCAAAGGGTGTAATTGCAAACGATCAGGATGTCTTAAAAACTACTGTGAA
TGCTATGAGGCAAAAATAATGTGTTCCTCAATATGCAAATGTATTGGCTGTAAGAATTTTGAAGAAAGCC
CGGAAAGGAAGACATTGATGCATTTGGCAGATGCAGCTGAAGTAAGGGTACAGCAACAAACAGCAGCCAA
GACGAAGTTATCCTCTCAAATTTCAGACTTGCTTACTAGGCCAACACCAGCTTTAAATAGTGGAGGCGGA
AAATTGCCATTTACATTTGTAACTAAGGAAGTAGCTGAAGCCACATGTAATTGCCTCCTTGCCCAGGCAG
AGCAGGCAGACAAGAAGGGAAAATCAAAGGCAGCAGCGGAACGGATGATACTTGAGGAATTCGGACGATG
TTTGATGAGTGTCATCAACTCTGCAGGAAAGGCAAAAAGTGACCCTTGTGCCATGAATTGCTAGTAATGA
ACTAGTCCGTAACTTGAAAGTATTTCGATTTCTTGGCTTTATATATCTTGTGGAAAGGACGAGATATGGA
TCCCGTTAATGCGCGGACGCGTTAAGTCGACAATCAACCTCTGGATTACAAAATTTGTGAAAGATTGACT
GGTATTCTTAACTATGTTGCTCCTTTTACGCTATGTGGATACGCTGCTTTAATGCCTTTGTATCATGCTA
TTGCTTCCCGTATGGCTTTCATTTTCTCCTCCTTGTATAAATCCTGGTTGCTGTCTCTTTATGAGGAGTT
GTGGCCCGTTGTCAGGCAACGTGGCGTGGTGTGCACTGTGTTTGCTGACGCAACCCCCACTGGTTGGGGC
ATTGCCACCACCTGTCAGCTCCTTTCCGGGACTTTCGCTTTCCCCCTCCCTATTGCCACGGCGGAACTCA
TCGCCGCCTGCCTTGCCCGCTGCTGGACAGGGGCTCGGCTGTTGGGCACTGACAATTCCGTGGTGTTGTC
GGGGAAATCATCGTCCTTTCCTTGGCTGCTCGCCTGTGTTGCCACCTGGATTCTGCGCGGGACGTCCTTC
TGCTACGTCCCTTCGGCCCTCAATCCAGCGGACCTTCCTTCCCGCGGCCTGCTGCCGGCTCTGCGGCCTC
TTCCGCGTCTTCGCCTTCGCCCTCAGACGAGTCGGATCTCCCTTTGGGCCGCCTCCCCGCGTCGACTTTA
AGACCAATGACTTACAAGGCAGCTGTAGATCTTAGCCACTTTTTAAAAGAAAAGGGGGGACTGGAAGGGC
TAATTCACTCCCAACGAAGACAAGATCTGCTTTTTGCTTGTACTGGGTCTCTCTGGTTAGACCAGATCTG
AGCCTGGGAGCTCTCTGGCTAACTAGGGAACCCACTGCTTAAGCCTCAATAAAGCTTGCCTTGAGTGCTT
CAAGTAGTGTGTGCCCGTCTGTTGTGTGACTCTGGTAACTAGAGATCCCTCAGACCCTTTTAGTCAGTGT
GGAAAATCTCTAGCAGTACGTATAGTAGTTCATGTCATCTTATTATTCAGTATTTATAACTTGCAAAGAA
ATGAATATCAGAGAGTGAGAGGAACTTGTTTATTGCAGCTTATAATGGTTACAAATAAAGCAATAGCATC
ACAAATTTCACAAATAAAGCATTTTTTTCACTGCATTCTAGTTGTGGTTTGTCCAAACTCATCAATGTAT
CTTATCATGTCTGGCTCTAGCTATCCCGCCCCTAACTCCGCCCATCCCGCCCCTAACTCCGCCCAGTTCC
GCCCATTCTCCGCCCCATGGCTGACTAATTTTTTTTATTTATGCAGAGGCCGAGGCCGCCTCGGCCTCTG
AGCTATTCCAGAAGTAGTGAGGAGGCTTTTTTGGAGGCCTAGGGACGTACCCAATTCGCCCTATAGTGAG
TCGTATTACGCGCGCTCACTGGCCGTCGTTTTACAACGTCGTGACTGGGAAAACCCTGGCGTTACCCAAC
TTAATCGCCTTGCAGCACATCCCCCTTTCGCCAGCTGGCGTAATAGCGAAGAGGCCCGCACCGATCGCCC
TTCCCAACAGTTGCGCAGCCTGAATGGCGAATGGG
[124 nt withheld, positions 7946-8069]
C
[91 nt withheld, positions 8071-8161]
A
[49 nt withheld, positions 8163-8211]
CCTTTGACGTTGGAGTCCACGTTCTTT
[37 nt withheld, positions 8239-8275]
ACCCTATCTCGGTCTATTCTTTTGATTTATAAGGGATTTTGCCGATTTCGGCCTATTGGTTAAAAAATGA
GCTGATTTAACAAAAATTTAACGCGAATTTTAACAAAATATTAACGCTTACAATTTAGGTGGCACTTTTC
GGGGAAATGTGCGCGGAACCCCTATTTGTTTATTTTTCTAAATACATTCAAATATGTATCCGCTCATGAG
ACAATAACCCTGATAAATGCTTCAATAATATTGAAAAAGGAAGAGTATGAGTATTCAACATTTCCGTGTC
GCCCTTATTCCCTTTTTTGCGGCATTTTGCCTTCCTGTTTTTGCTCACCCAGAAACGCTGGTGAAAGTAA
AAGATGCTGAAGATCAGTTGGGTGCACGAGTGGGTTACATCGAACTGGATCTCAACAGCGGTAAGATCCT
TGAGAGTTTTCGCCCCGAAGAACGTTTTCCAATGATGAGCACTTTTAAAGTTCTGCTATGTGGCGCGGTA
TTATCCCGTATTGACGCCGGGCAAGAGCAACTCGGTCGCCGCATACACTATTCTCAGAATGACTTGGTTG
AGTACTCACCAGTCACAGAAAAGCATCTTACGGATGGCATGACAGTAAGAGAATTATGCAGTGCTGCCAT
AACCATGAGTGATAACACTGCGGCCAACTTACTTCTGACAACGATCGGAGGACCGAAGGAGCTAACCGCT
TTTTTGCACAACATGGGGGATCATGTAACTCGCCTTGATCGTTGGGAACCGGAGCTGAATGAAGCCATAC
CAAACGACGAGCGTGACACCACGATGCCTGTAGCAATGGCAACAACGTTGCGCAAACTATTAACTGGCGA
ACTACTTACTCTAGCTTCCCGGCAACAATTAATAGACTGGATGGAGGCGGATAAAGTTGCAGGACCACTT
CTGCGCTCGGCCCTTCCGGCTGGCTGGTTTATTGCTGATAAATCTGGAGCCGGTGAGCGTGGGTCTCGCG
GTATCATTGCAGCACTGGGGCCAGATGGTAAGCCCTCCCGTATCGTAGTTATCTACACGACGGGGAGTCA
GGCAACTATGGATGAACGAAATAGACAGATCGCTGAGATAGGTGCCTCACTGATTAAGCATTGGTAACTG
TCAGACCAAGTTTACTCATATATACTTTAGATTGATTTAAAACTTCATTTTTAATTTAAAAGGATCTAGG
TGAAGATCCTTTTTGATAATCTCATGACCAAAATCCCTTAACGTGAGTTTTCGTTCCACTGAGCGTCAGA
CCCCGTAGAAAAGATCAAAGGATCTTCTTGAGATCCTTTTTTTCTGCGCGTAATCTGCTGCTTGCAAACA
AAAAAACCACCGCTACCAGCGGTGGTTTGTTTGCCGGATCAAGAGCTACCAACTCTTTTTCCGAAGGTAA
CTGGCTTCAGCAGAGCGCAGATACCAAATACTGTTCTTCTAGTGTAGCCGTAGTTAGGCCACCACTTCAA
GAACTCTGTAGCACCGCCTACATACCTCGCTCTGCTAATCCTGTTACCAGTGGCTGCTGCCAGTGGCGAT
AAGTCGTGTCTTACCGGGTTGGACTCAAGACGATAGTTACCGGATAAGGCGCAGCGGTCGGGCTGAACGG
GGGGTTCGTGCACACAGCCCAGCTTGGAGCGAACGACCTACACCGAACTGAGATACCTACAGCGTGAGCT
ATGAGAAAGCGCCACGCTTCCCGAAGGGAGAAAGGCGGACAGGTATCCGGTAAGCGGCAGGGTCGGAACA
GGAGAGCGCACGAGGGAGCTTCCAGGGGGAAACGCCTGGTATCTTTATAGTCCTGTCGGGTTTCGCCACC
TCTGACTTGAGCGTCGATTTTTGTGATGCTCGTCAGGGGGGCGGAGCCTATGGAAAAACGCCAGCAACGC
GGCCTTTTTACGGTTCCTGGCCTTTTGCTGGCCTTTTGCTCACATGTTCTTTCCTGCGTTATCCCCTGAT
TCTGTGGATAACCGTATTACCGCCTTTGAGTGAGCTGATACCGCTCGCCGCAGCCGAACGACCGAGCGCA
GCGAGTCAGTGAGCGAGGAAGCGGAAGAGCGCCCAATACGCAAACCGCCTCTCCCCGCGCGTTGGCCGAT
TCATTAATGCAGCTGGCACGACAGGTTTCCCGACTGGAAAGCGGGCAGTGAGCGCAACGCAATTAATGTG
AGTTAGCTCACTCATTAGGCACCCCAGGCTTTACACTTTATGCTTCCGGCTCGTATGTTGTGTGGAATTG
TGAGCGGATAACAATTTCACACAGGAAACAGCTATGACCATGATTACGCCAAGCGCGCAATTAACCCTCA
CTAAAGGGAACAAAAGCTGGAGCTGCAAGC
