>Addgene plasmid #142801 | TFORF1474 | depositor partial sequence | sequence record 280541 | Insert
ACCGCCACCATGGAGGTGGTGCCAGCTGAGGTGAATAGTTTGCTTCCAGAGGAAATAATGGACACTGGTA
TAACTTTAGTGGATGATGATAGTATTGAGGCTGTTATTGTTTCATCCCCAATTCCCATGGAGACAGAACT
GGAAGAAATTGTCAACATAAATTCTACTGGTGACTCTACAGCCACGCCCATTTCCACGGAACCAATCACA
GTGTACAGTAACCACACTAACCAAGTTGCAGTGAATACCACAATTACTAAAGCAGATTCTAATACCACAG
TGAAACCAGCTTTTCCAAGTGGCCTTCAAAAACTTGGTGCTCAGACTCCTGTGACTATATCAGCCAATCA
GATTATTTTAAACAAAGTATCACAGACATCTGATCTTAAACTTGGCAATCAGACCCTTAAACCAGATGGA
CAGAAGTTAATTTTAACAACTTTGGGCAAGTCTGGTTCACCAATTGTTTTAGCACTACCCCATAGCCAAC
TACCCCAGGCTCAGAAAGTTACAACTCAGGCCCAGTCAGGAGATGCTAAGTTACCACCGCAGCAAATTAA
AGTAGTTACCATTGGAGGGAGGCCAGAGGTGAAACCTGTCATTGGTGTCTCAGCATTGACCCCAGGAAGT
CAACTGATTAATACTACAACTCAGCCCTCTGTGTTACAGACCCAACAGTTAAAAACAGTACAGATTGCTA
AGAAGCCTCGAACGCCAACCTCTGGTCCAGTAATCACGAAGCTGATCTTTGCAAAACCAATTAATAGTAA
AGCAGTTACAGGACAGACAACTCAAGTTTCACCACCAGTTATTGCAGGTAGGGTTCTTTCACAGTCTACT
CCCGGAACTCCATCAAAGACCATAACAATATCTGAAAGTGGTGTTATTGGATCAACTTTAAATTCTACAA
CACAGACACCAAATAAAATAGCCATCTCACCTTTGAAATCGCCAAATAAGGCAGTGAAATCAACTGTGCA
GACCATCACTGTTGGAGGAGTGAGCACATCACAGTTTAAGACAATTATTCCTCTGGCAACTGCTCCCAAT
GTCCAGCAGATTCAAGTGCCTGGAAGCAAGTTTCATTATGTCCGACTTGTTACTGCCACATCAGCCAGTA
GCTCAACCCAGCCAGTTAGTCAGAATCCCAGTACAAACACTCAGCCTCTTCAGCAAGCAAAGCCAGTGGT
TGTTAATACAACCCCAGTGCGGATGTCAGTTCCAATTGTCTCAGCTCAGGCTGTCAAACAAGTTGTTCCA
AAACCAATCAATCCAACTTCACAAATAGTAACTACTAGCCAGCCACAGCAACGGCTTATCATGCCTGCCA
CACCACTGCCACAGATCCAGCCCAACCTCACTAACCTGCCACCAGGCACTGTCCTGGCACCAGCTCCGGG
AACAGGGAATGTGGGTTATGCAGTGCTTCCAGCTCAGTATGTTACTCAGCTACAGCAGTCTTCATATGTA
TCAATAGCAAGCAACTCTACCTTTACTGGAACATCTGGTATCCAGACCCAGGCACGGCTTCCATTCAATG
GCATAATCCCATCAGAGTCGGCCAGTCGGCCCCGAAAGCCCTGTAATTGTACAAAATCACTGTGTTTGAA
ATTGTATTGTGATTGCTTTGCAAATGGTGAATTTTGCAACAACTGCAATTGTACTAATTGTTACAACAAT
TTGGAACATGAAAATGAAAGGCAAAAAGCAATAAAGGCATGCCTTGACAGAAATCCAGAAGCCTTTAAGC
CTAAGATAGGGAAAGGAAAGGAGGGAGAATCTGATCGACGTCATAGCAAAGGGTGTAATTGCAAACGATC
AGGATGTCTTAAAAACTACTGTGAATGCTATGAGGCAAAAATAATGTGTTCCTCAATATGCAAATGTATT
GGCTGTAAGAATTTTGAAGAAAGCCCGGAAAGGAAGACATTGATGCATTTGGCAGATGCAGCTGAAGTAA
GGGTACAGCAACAAACAGCAGCCAAGACGAAGTTATCCTCTCAAATTTCAGACTTGCTTACTAGGCCAAC
ACCAGCTTTAAATAGTGGAGGCGGAAAATTGCCATTTACATTTGTAACTAAGGAAGTAGCTGAAGCCACA
TGTAATTGCCTCCTTGCCCAGGCAGAGCAGGCAGACAAGAAGGGAAAATCAAAGGCAGCAGCGGAACGGA
TGATACTTGAGGAATTCGGACGATGTTTGATGAGTGTCATCAACTCTGCAGGAAAGGCAAAAAGTGACCC
TTGTGCCATGAATTGCTAGTAATGAACTAGTCCGTAACTTGAAAGTATTTCGATTTCTTGGCTTTATATA
TCTTGTGGAAAGGACGAGATATGGATCCCGTTAATGCGCGG
