>Addgene plasmid #142801 | TFORF1474 | depositor partial sequence | sequence record 280542 | Barcode
GATATGGATCCCGTTAATGCGCGG
